Addgene plasmid #142848: TFORF1773
Purpose: Lentiviral vector for overexpressing transcription factor ORFs with unique 24-bp barcodes. Barcodes facilitate identification of transcription factors in pooled screens.
Depositing lab: Feng Zhang. Depositing organization: Broad Institute. Publication: A transcription factor atlas of directed differentiation. Joung J, Ma S, Tay T, Geiger-Schuller KR, Kirchgatterer PC, Verdine VK, Guo B, Arias-Garcia MA, Allen WE, Singh A, Kuksenko O, Abudayyeh OO, Gootenberg JS, Fu Z, Macrae RK, Buenrostro JD, Regev A, Zhang F. Cell. 2023 Jan 5;186(1):209-229.e26. doi: 10.1016/j.cell.2022.11.026. PubMed 36608654.
Backbone
  Vector backbone: pLX_TRC317
  Backbone manufacturer: Broad Institute Genetic Perturbation Platform
  Backbone size w/o insert (bp): 8264
  Vector type: Mammalian Expression, Lentiviral
  Selectable markers: Puromycin
Growth in bacteria
  Bacterial resistance: Ampicillin, 100 μg/mL
  Growth temperature: 37°C
  Growth strain: NEB Stable
  Copy number: High Copy
Gene/Insert
  Gene/Insert name: ZNF501
  Species: H. sapiens (human)
  Insert size (bp): 917
  Entrez Gene: ZNF501 (a.k.a. ZNF, ZNF52, MGC21738)
  Promoter: EF1a
  Cloning method: Unknown
  Sequencing primers: 5′ GGGTGGAGACTGAAGTTAGGCCAG; 3′ CACATAGCGTAAAAGGAGCAACATAG
Terms and licenses: Academic/Nonprofit Terms; Industry Terms: Not Available to Industry
Depositor comments: NM_145044,NM_001258280,ENST00000396048,ENST00000620116 . The transcription factor ORF portion of this plasmid was synthesized by Genewiz. Please test multiple small colonies in case of plasmid recombination. To make this collection available in a timely manner, a portion of this collection was not fully sequenced by Addgene. If an Addgene verified full plasmid sequence is not available, please contact us prior to placing an order to request the full sequence.
How to cite: TFORF1773 was a gift from Feng Zhang (Addgene plasmid # 142848 ; http://n2t.net/addgene:142848 ; RRID:Addgene_142848)
