[The description below was written by a language model from this plasmid's Addgene catalogue record and pLannotate feature annotations shown in this document.]
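Description:
TFORF1773 is a lentiviral mammalian expression plasmid built on the pLX_TRC317 backbone and carrying the human zinc-finger gene ZNF501 as one member of a barcoded transcription factor ORF collection. It is propagated in E. coli through a high-copy ColE1/pUC-type origin with ampicillin selection (AmpR under its own bla promoter). An f1 origin and remnants of a lac/T7/T3 cloning region are also present in the bacterial portion. The depositor notes that the plasmid can recombine during propagation, as is common for LTR-containing vectors.

The viral cassette has a third-generation, self-inactivating layout. An RSV promoter drives a truncated HIV-1 5' LTR, followed by the Ψ packaging signal with a gag fragment, the Rev response element, a cPPT/CTS and a ΔU3 3' LTR with a downstream SV40 polyadenylation signal. Within this transfer region, an SV40 early promoter/origin segment precedes puromycin N-acetyltransferase, allowing selection of transduced cells. A separate EF-1α promoter provides strong constitutive expression of the ZNF501 ORF, and a WPRE downstream enhances transcript expression. The automated annotation recognises only a short stretch of the ORF as ZNF501, although the catalogue lists a 917 bp synthesized insert. The 24-bp barcode described in the record is not annotated as a feature, so its exact position is not stated. A short U6 promoter fragment called between the ORF and the WPRE is probably residual sequence rather than a functional element.

The construct is intended for overexpressing ZNF501 in mammalian cells. The unique barcode allows the transcription factor to be identified in pooled screens, such as those examining directed differentiation.
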