Features (pLannotate 1.2.2; 31 found; start..end, strand, type, name):
      5..231     +  promoter       RSV promoter: Rous sarcoma virus enhancer/promoter
    232..412     +  LTR            5' LTR (truncated): truncated 5' long terminal repeat (LTR) from HIV-1
    459..584     +  misc_feature   HIV-1 Ψ: packaging signal of human immunodeficiency virus type 1
    568..931     +  CDS            HIV-1 gag (fragment): gag protein from human immunodeficiency virus 1; gag
   1077..1310    +  misc_feature   RRE: The Rev response element (RRE) of HIV-1 allows for Rev-dependent mRNA export from the nucleus to the cytoplasm.
   1687..1713    +  CDS            Rev (fragment): human immunodeficiency virus 1 (HIV-1) Rev protein; rev; enhances nuclear export of unspliced and incompletely spliced viral mRNAs
   1720..1743    +  promoter       SV40 promoter (fragment): SV40 early promoter
   1744..1815    +  promoter       SV40 promoter (fragment): SV40 enhancer and early promoter
   1839..1974    +  rep_origin     SV40 ori: SV40 origin of replication
   2020..2616    +  CDS            PuroR (fragment): puromycin N-acetyltransferase; pac from Streptomyces; confers resistance to puromycin
   2665..2782    +  misc_feature   cPPT/CTS: central polypurine tract and central termination sequence of HIV-1
   2847..2913    +  CDS            small t antigen (fragment): SV40 (simian virus 40) small t antigen
   2920..4098    +  promoter       EF-1α promoter: strong constitutive promoter for human elongation factor EF-1α
   4115..4231    +  CDS            ZNF501 (fragment): ZN501_HUMAN - Also known as ZNF52. Experimental evidence at transcript level: Swiss-Prot protein existence level 2. May be involved in transcriptional regulation. Essential for Golgi structural integrity (PubMed:29851555). From Homo sapiens (Human).
   4943..4996    +  promoter       U6 promoter (fragment): RNA polymerase III promoter for human U6 snRNA
   5038..5626    +  misc_feature   WPRE: woodchuck hepatitis virus posttranscriptional regulatory element
   5677..5696    +  misc_feature   cPPT/CTS (fragment): central polypurine tract and central termination sequence of HIV-1
   5698..5931    +  LTR            3' LTR (ΔU3): self-inactivating 3' long terminal repeat (LTR) from HIV-1
   6009..6130    +  polyA_signal   SV40 poly(A) signal: SV40 polyadenylation signal
   6170..6305    +  rep_origin     SV40 ori: SV40 origin of replication
   6326..6344    -  promoter       T7 promoter: promoter for bacteriophage T7 RNA polymerase
   6352..6507    +  CDS            lacZα (fragment): LacZα fragment of β-galactosidase; lacZ fragment
   6512..6940    +  rep_origin     f1 ori (sequence partly withheld): f1 bacteriophage origin of replication; arrow indicates direction of (+) strand synthesis
   6993..7097    +  promoter       AmpR promoter: bla
   7098..7958    +  CDS            AmpR: β-lactamase; bla; confers resistance to ampicillin, carbenicillin, and related antibiotics
   8129..8717    +  rep_origin     ori: high-copy-number ColE1/pMB1/pBR322/pUC origin of replication
   8900..8992    +  CDS            lacI (fragment): lac repressor; lacI; The lac repressor binds to the lac operator to inhibit transcription in E. coli. This inhibition can be relieved by adding lactose or isopropyl-β-D-thiogalactopyranoside (IPTG).
   9005..9026    +  protein_bind   CAP binding site: CAP binding activates transcription in the presence of cAMP. E. coli catabolite activator protein
   9041..9071    +  promoter       lac promoter: promoter for the E. coli lac operon
   9079..9095    +  protein_bind   lac operator: The lac repressor binds to the lac operator to inhibit transcription in E. coli. This inhibition can be relieved by adding lactose or isopropyl-β-D-thiogalactopyranoside (IPTG). lac repressor encoded by lacI
   9140..9158    +  promoter       T3 promoter: promoter for bacteriophage T3 RNA polymerase
>Addgene plasmid #142848 | TFORF1773 | addgene full sequence | sequence record 396040 | Addgene NGS Result
TTAATGTAGTCTTATGCAATACTCTTGTAGTCTTGCAACATGGTAACGATGAGTTAGCAACATGCCTTAC
AAGGAGAGAAAAAGCACCGTGCATGCCGATTGGTGGAAGTAAGGTGGTACGATCGTGCCTTATTAGGAAG
GCAACAGACGGGTCTGACATGGATTGGACGAACCACTGAATTGCCGCATTGCAGAGATATTGTATTTAAG
TGCCTAGCTCGATACATAAACGGGTCTCTCTGGTTAGACCAGATCTGAGCCTGGGAGCTCTCTGGCTAAC
TAGGGAACCCACTGCTTAAGCCTCAATAAAGCTTGCCTTGAGTGCTTCAAGTAGTGTGTGCCCGTCTGTT
GTGTGACTCTGGTAACTAGAGATCCCTCAGACCCTTTTAGTCAGTGTGGAAAATCTCTAGCAGTGGCGCC
CGAACAGGGACTTGAAAGCGAAAGGGAAACCAGAGGAGCTCTCTCGACGCAGGACTCGGCTTGCTGAAGC
GCGCACGGCAAGAGGCGAGGGGCGGCGACTGGTGAGTACGCCAAAAATTTTGACTAGCGGAGGCTAGAAG
GAGAGAGATGGGTGCGAGAGCGTCAGTATTAAGCGGGGGAGAATTAGATCGCGATGGGAAAAAATTCGGT
TAAGGCCAGGGGGAAAGAAAAAATATAAATTAAAACATATAGTATGGGCAAGCAGGGAGCTAGAACGATT
CGCAGTTAATCCTGGCCTGTTAGAAACATCAGAAGGCTGTAGACAAATACTGGGACAGCTACAACCATCC
CTTCAGACAGGATCAGAAGAACTTAGATCATTATATAATACAGTAGCAACCCTCTATTGTGTGCATCAAA
GGATAGAGATAAAAGACACCAAGGAAGCTTTAGACAAGATAGAGGAAGAGCAAAACAAAAGTAAGACCAC
CGCACAGCAAGCGGCCGCTGATCTTCAGACCTGGAGGAGGAGATATGAGGGACAATTGGAGAAGTGAATT
ATATAAATATAAAGTAGTAAAAATTGAACCATTAGGAGTAGCACCCACCAAGGCAAAGAGAAGAGTGGTG
CAGAGAGAAAAAAGAGCAGTGGGAATAGGAGCTTTGTTCCTTGGGTTCTTGGGAGCAGCAGGAAGCACTA
TGGGCGCAGCGTCAATGACGCTGACGGTACAGGCCAGACAATTATTGTCTGGTATAGTGCAGCAGCAGAA
CAATTTGCTGAGGGCTATTGAGGCGCAACAGCATCTGTTGCAACTCACAGTCTGGGGCATCAAGCAGCTC
CAGGCAAGAATCCTGGCTGTGGAAAGATACCTAAAGGATCAACAGCTCCTGGGGATTTGGGGTTGCTCTG
GAAAACTCATTTGCACCACTGCTGTGCCTTGGAATGCTAGTTGGAGTAATAAATCTCTGGAACAGATTTG
GAATCACACGACCTGGATGGAGTGGGACAGAGAAATTAACAATTACACAAGCTTAATACACTCCTTAATT
GAAGAATCGCAAAACCAGCAAGAAAAGAATGAACAAGAATTATTGGAATTAGATAAATGGGCAAGTTTGT
GGAATTGGTTTAACATAACAAATTGGCTGTGGTATATAAAATTATTCATAATGATAGTAGGAGGCTTGGT
AGGTTTAAGAATAGTTTTTGCTGTACTTTCTATAGTGAATAGAGTTAGGCAGGGATATTCACCATTATCG
TTTCAGACCCACCTCCCAACCCCGAGGGGACCCATGCATTGCATCTCAATTAGTCAGCAACCAGGTGTGG
AAAGTCCCCAGGCTCCCCAGCAGGCAGAAGTATGCAAAGCATGCGTCTCAATTAGTCAGCAACCATAGTC
CCGCCCCTAACTCCGCCCATCCCGCCCCTAACTCCGCCCAGTTCCGCCCATTCTCCGCCCCATGGCTGAC
TAATTTTTTTTATTTATGCAGAGGCCGAGGCCGCCTCGGCCTCTGAGCTATTCCAGAAGTAGTGAGGAGG
CTTTTTTGGAGGCCTAGGCTTTTGCAAAAAGCTTTCTAGAGGTACCACCGGAGCTTACCATGACCGAGTA
CAAGCCCACGGTGCGCCTCGCCACCCGCGACGACGTCCCCAGGGCCGTACGCACCCTCGCCGCCGCGTTC
GCCGACTACCCCGCCACGCGCCACACCGTCGATCCGGACCGCCACATCGAGCGGGTCACCGAGCTGCAAG
AACTCTTCCTCACGCGCGTCGGGCTCGACATCGGCAAGGTGTGGGTCGCGGACGACGGCGCCGCCGTGGC
GGTCTGGACCACGCCGGAGAGCGTCGAAGCGGGGGCGGTGTTCGCCGAGATCGGCCCGCGCATGGCCGAG
TTGAGCGGTTCCCGGCTGGCCGCGCAGCAACAGATGGAAGGCCTCCTGGCGCCGCACCGGCCCAAGGAGC
CCGCGTGGTTCCTGGCCACCGTCGGCGTCTCGCCCGACCACCAGGGCAAGGGTCTGGGCAGCGCCGTCGT
GCTCCCCGGAGTGGAGGCGGCCGAGCGCGCCGGGGTGCCCGCCTTCCTGGAGACCTCCGCGCCCCGCAAC
CTCCCCTTCTACGAGCGGCTCGGCTTCACCGTCACCGCCGACGTCGAGGTGCCCGAAGGACCGCGCACCT
GGTGCATGACCCGCAAGCCCGGTGCCAGTTAACGAATTCTAGATCTTGAGACAAATGGCAGTATTCATCC
ACAATTTTAAAAGAAAAGGGGGGATTGGGGGGTACAGTGCAGGGGAAAGAATAGTAGACATAATAGCAAC
AGACATACAAACTAAAGAATTACAAAAACAAATTACAAAAATTCAAAATTTTCGGGTTTATTACAGGGAC
AGCAGAGATCCACTTTGGCGCCGGCTCGAGGCCTGCAGGTGCAAAGATGGATAAAGTTTTAAACAGAGAG
GAATCTTTGCAGCTAATGGACCTTCTAGGTCTTGAAAGGAGTGGGAATTGGCTCCGGTGCCCGTCAGTGG
GCAGAGCGCACATCGCCCACAGTCCCCGAGAAGTTGGGGGGAGGGGTCGGCAATTGAACCGGTGCCTAGA
GAAGGTGGCGCGGGGTAAACTGGGAAAGTGATGTCGTGTACTGGCTCCGCCTTTTTCCCGAGGGTGGGGG
AGAACCGTATATAAGTGCAGTAGTCGCCGTGAACGTTCTTTTTCGCAACGGGTTTGCCGCCAGAACACAG
GTAAGTGCCGTGTGTGGTTCCCGCGGGCCTGGCCTCTTTACGGGTTATGGCCCTTGCGTGCCTTGAATTA
CTTCCACCTGGCTGCAGTACGTGATTCTTGATCCCGAGCTTCGGGTTGGAAGTGGGTGGGAGAGTTCGAG
GCCTTGCGCTTAAGGAGCCCCTTCGCCTCGTGCTTGAGTTGAGGCCTGGCCTGGGCGCTGGGGCCGCCGC
GTGCGAATCTGGTGGCACCTTCGCGCCTGTCTCGCTGCTTTCGATAAGTCTCTAGCCATTTAAAATTTTT
GATGACCTGCTGCGACGCTTTTTTTCTGGCAAGATAGTCTTGTAAATGCGGGCCAAGATCTGCACACTGG
TATTTCGGTTTTTGGGGCCGCGGGCGGCGACGGGGCCCGTGCGTCCCAGCGCACATGTTCGGCGAGGCGG
GGCCTGCGAGCGCGGCCACCGAGAATCGGACGGGGGTAGTCTCAAGCTGGCCGGCCTGCTCTGGTGCCTG
GCCTCGCGCCGCCGTGTATCGCCCCGCCCTGGGCGGCAAGGCTGGCCCGGTCGGCACCAGTTGCGTGAGC
GGAAAGATGGCCGCTTCCCGGCCCTGCTGCAGGGAGCTCAAAATGGAGGACGCGGCGCTCGGGAGAGCGG
GCGGGTGAGTCACCCACACAAAGGAAAAGGGCCTTTCCGTCCTCAGCCGTCGCTTCATGTGACTCCACGG
AGTACCGGGCGCCGTCCAGGCACCTCGATTAGTTCTCGAGCTTTTGGAGTACGTCGTCTTTAGGTTGGGG
GGAGGGGTTTTATGCGATGGAGTTTCCCCACACTGAGTGGGTGGAGACTGAAGTTAGGCCAGCTTGGCAC
TTGATGTAATTCTCCTTGGAATTTGCCCTTTTTGAGTTTGGATCTTGGTTCATTCTCAAGCCTCAGACAG
TGGTTCAAAGTTTTTTTCTTCCATTTCAGGTGTCGTGAGGCTAGCACCGCCACCATGAATTCCAGCCAAA
TATCACTCAGAATGAAACATGGGAGAGTTAACATGCAGAAGAAACCTTCAAAGTGTAGTGAATGTGGGAA
GTTCTTTACTCAGAGATCATCTCTTACCCAGCACCAGAGGATTCACAGAGGAGAGAAGCCCTATGTGTGC
AGTGAATGTGGAAGTTGTTTCCGTAAACAGTCAAATCTTACTCAACATCTGAGAATTCATACCGGAGAGA
AACCTTATAAATGTAATGAATGTGAGAAAGCCTTTCAAACAAAAGCAATTCTTGTTCAGCATCTGAGAAT
TCATACTGGAGAGAAACCCTATAAATGCAATGAATGTGGAAAAGCCTTTTGTCAGAGCCCATCCCTTATT
AAACACCAGCGAATTCATACTGGAGAGAAACCATATAAATGTACAGAATGTGGCAAAGCCTTCAGTCAGA
GCATATGCCTTACTCGTCATCAGAGAAGTCATTCTGGAGATAAACCTTTTAAGTGTAATGAATGTGGGAA
AGCCTTTAATCAGAGTGCATGTCTCATGCAGCATCAGAGAATTCATTCAGGAGAGAAGCCCTACACATGC
ACTGAATGTGGTAAAGCCTTCACTCAGAACTCTTCCCTTGTTGAACATGAAAGGACTCACACTGGAGAGA
AACTTTATAAGTGTAGTGAGTGTGAAAAAACTTTCCGCAAACAAGCACACCTTAGTGAGCATTACAGAAT
TCATACTGGAGAAAAACCTTATGAGTGTGTTGGATGTGGGAAATCCTTTAGGCACAGTTCAGCACTTCTT
CGACATCAGAGGCTTCATGCTGGAGAGTAGTAATGAACTAGTCCGTAACTTGAAAGTATTTCGATTTCTT
GGCTTTATATATCTTGTGGAAAGGACGAGTGGCCTGTGCGGACGGGTCTAACACGCGTTAAGTCGACAAT
CAACCTCTGGATTACAAAATTTGTGAAAGATTGACTGGTATTCTTAACTATGTTGCTCCTTTTACGCTAT
GTGGATACGCTGCTTTAATGCCTTTGTATCATGCTATTGCTTCCCGTATGGCTTTCATTTTCTCCTCCTT
GTATAAATCCTGGTTGCTGTCTCTTTATGAGGAGTTGTGGCCCGTTGTCAGGCAACGTGGCGTGGTGTGC
ACTGTGTTTGCTGACGCAACCCCCACTGGTTGGGGCATTGCCACCACCTGTCAGCTCCTTTCCGGGACTT
TCGCTTTCCCCCTCCCTATTGCCACGGCGGAACTCATCGCCGCCTGCCTTGCCCGCTGCTGGACAGGGGC
TCGGCTGTTGGGCACTGACAATTCCGTGGTGTTGTCGGGGAAATCATCGTCCTTTCCTTGGCTGCTCGCC
TGTGTTGCCACCTGGATTCTGCGCGGGACGTCCTTCTGCTACGTCCCTTCGGCCCTCAATCCAGCGGACC
TTCCTTCCCGCGGCCTGCTGCCGGCTCTGCGGCCTCTTCCGCGTCTTCGCCTTCGCCCTCAGACGAGTCG
GATCTCCCTTTGGGCCGCCTCCCCGCGTCGACTTTAAGACCAATGACTTACAAGGCAGCTGTAGATCTTA
GCCACTTTTTAAAAGAAAAGGGGGGACTGGAAGGGCTAATTCACTCCCAACGAAGACAAGATCTGCTTTT
TGCTTGTACTGGGTCTCTCTGGTTAGACCAGATCTGAGCCTGGGAGCTCTCTGGCTAACTAGGGAACCCA
CTGCTTAAGCCTCAATAAAGCTTGCCTTGAGTGCTTCAAGTAGTGTGTGCCCGTCTGTTGTGTGACTCTG
GTAACTAGAGATCCCTCAGACCCTTTTAGTCAGTGTGGAAAATCTCTAGCAGTACGTATAGTAGTTCATG
TCATCTTATTATTCAGTATTTATAACTTGCAAAGAAATGAATATCAGAGAGTGAGAGGAACTTGTTTATT
GCAGCTTATAATGGTTACAAATAAAGCAATAGCATCACAAATTTCACAAATAAAGCATTTTTTTCACTGC
ATTCTAGTTGTGGTTTGTCCAAACTCATCAATGTATCTTATCATGTCTGGCTCTAGCTATCCCGCCCCTA
ACTCCGCCCATCCCGCCCCTAACTCCGCCCAGTTCCGCCCATTCTCCGCCCCATGGCTGACTAATTTTTT
TTATTTATGCAGAGGCCGAGGCCGCCTCGGCCTCTGAGCTATTCCAGAAGTAGTGAGGAGGCTTTTTTGG
AGGCCTAGGGACGTACCCAATTCGCCCTATAGTGAGTCGTATTACGCGCGCTCACTGGCCGTCGTTTTAC
AACGTCGTGACTGGGAAAACCCTGGCGTTACCCAACTTAATCGCCTTGCAGCACATCCCCCTTTCGCCAG
CTGGCGTAATAGCGAAGAGGCCCGCACCGATCGCCCTTCCCAACAGTTGCGCAGCCTGAATGGCGAATGG
G
[124 nt withheld, positions 6512-6635]
C
[91 nt withheld, positions 6637-6727]
A
[49 nt withheld, positions 6729-6777]
CCTTTGACGTTGGAGTCCACGTTCTTT
[37 nt withheld, positions 6805-6841]
ACCCTATCTCGGTCTATTCTTTTGATTTATAAGGGATTTTGCCGATTTCGGCCTATTGGTTAAAAAATGA
GCTGATTTAACAAAAATTTAACGCGAATTTTAACAAAATATTAACGCTTACAATTTAGGTGGCACTTTTC
GGGGAAATGTGCGCGGAACCCCTATTTGTTTATTTTTCTAAATACATTCAAATATGTATCCGCTCATGAG
ACAATAACCCTGATAAATGCTTCAATAATATTGAAAAAGGAAGAGTATGAGTATTCAACATTTCCGTGTC
GCCCTTATTCCCTTTTTTGCGGCATTTTGCCTTCCTGTTTTTGCTCACCCAGAAACGCTGGTGAAAGTAA
AAGATGCTGAAGATCAGTTGGGTGCACGAGTGGGTTACATCGAACTGGATCTCAACAGCGGTAAGATCCT
TGAGAGTTTTCGCCCCGAAGAACGTTTTCCAATGATGAGCACTTTTAAAGTTCTGCTATGTGGCGCGGTA
TTATCCCGTATTGACGCCGGGCAAGAGCAACTCGGTCGCCGCATACACTATTCTCAGAATGACTTGGTTG
AGTACTCACCAGTCACAGAAAAGCATCTTACGGATGGCATGACAGTAAGAGAATTATGCAGTGCTGCCAT
AACCATGAGTGATAACACTGCGGCCAACTTACTTCTGACAACGATCGGAGGACCGAAGGAGCTAACCGCT
TTTTTGCACAACATGGGGGATCATGTAACTCGCCTTGATCGTTGGGAACCGGAGCTGAATGAAGCCATAC
CAAACGACGAGCGTGACACCACGATGCCTGTAGCAATGGCAACAACGTTGCGCAAACTATTAACTGGCGA
ACTACTTACTCTAGCTTCCCGGCAACAATTAATAGACTGGATGGAGGCGGATAAAGTTGCAGGACCACTT
CTGCGCTCGGCCCTTCCGGCTGGCTGGTTTATTGCTGATAAATCTGGAGCCGGTGAGCGTGGGTCTCGCG
GTATCATTGCAGCACTGGGGCCAGATGGTAAGCCCTCCCGTATCGTAGTTATCTACACGACGGGGAGTCA
GGCAACTATGGATGAACGAAATAGACAGATCGCTGAGATAGGTGCCTCACTGATTAAGCATTGGTAACTG
TCAGACCAAGTTTACTCATATATACTTTAGATTGATTTAAAACTTCATTTTTAATTTAAAAGGATCTAGG
TGAAGATCCTTTTTGATAATCTCATGACCAAAATCCCTTAACGTGAGTTTTCGTTCCACTGAGCGTCAGA
CCCCGTAGAAAAGATCAAAGGATCTTCTTGAGATCCTTTTTTTCTGCGCGTAATCTGCTGCTTGCAAACA
AAAAAACCACCGCTACCAGCGGTGGTTTGTTTGCCGGATCAAGAGCTACCAACTCTTTTTCCGAAGGTAA
CTGGCTTCAGCAGAGCGCAGATACCAAATACTGTTCTTCTAGTGTAGCCGTAGTTAGGCCACCACTTCAA
GAACTCTGTAGCACCGCCTACATACCTCGCTCTGCTAATCCTGTTACCAGTGGCTGCTGCCAGTGGCGAT
AAGTCGTGTCTTACCGGGTTGGACTCAAGACGATAGTTACCGGATAAGGCGCAGCGGTCGGGCTGAACGG
GGGGTTCGTGCACACAGCCCAGCTTGGAGCGAACGACCTACACCGAACTGAGATACCTACAGCGTGAGCT
ATGAGAAAGCGCCACGCTTCCCGAAGGGAGAAAGGCGGACAGGTATCCGGTAAGCGGCAGGGTCGGAACA
GGAGAGCGCACGAGGGAGCTTCCAGGGGGAAACGCCTGGTATCTTTATAGTCCTGTCGGGTTTCGCCACC
TCTGACTTGAGCGTCGATTTTTGTGATGCTCGTCAGGGGGGCGGAGCCTATGGAAAAACGCCAGCAACGC
GGCCTTTTTACGGTTCCTGGCCTTTTGCTGGCCTTTTGCTCACATGTTCTTTCCTGCGTTATCCCCTGAT
TCTGTGGATAACCGTATTACCGCCTTTGAGTGAGCTGATACCGCTCGCCGCAGCCGAACGACCGAGCGCA
GCGAGTCAGTGAGCGAGGAAGCGGAAGAGCGCCCAATACGCAAACCGCCTCTCCCCGCGCGTTGGCCGAT
TCATTAATGCAGCTGGCACGACAGGTTTCCCGACTGGAAAGCGGGCAGTGAGCGCAACGCAATTAATGTG
AGTTAGCTCACTCATTAGGCACCCCAGGCTTTACACTTTATGCTTCCGGCTCGTATGTTGTGTGGAATTG
TGAGCGGATAACAATTTCACACAGGAAACAGCTATGACCATGATTACGCCAAGCGCGCAATTAACCCTCA
CTAAAGGGAACAAAAGCTGGAGCTGCAAGC
