>Addgene plasmid #142848 | TFORF1773 | depositor partial sequence | sequence record 280682 | Insert
ACCGCCACCATGAATTCCAGCCAAATATCACTCAGAATGAAACATGGGAGAGTTAACATGCAGAAGAAAC
CTTCAAAGTGTAGTGAATGTGGGAAGTTCTTTACTCAGAGATCATCTCTTACCCAGCACCAGAGGATTCA
CAGAGGAGAGAAGCCCTATGTGTGCAGTGAATGTGGAAGTTGTTTCCGTAAACAGTCAAATCTTACTCAA
CATCTGAGAATTCATACCGGAGAGAAACCTTATAAATGTAATGAATGTGAGAAAGCCTTTCAAACAAAAG
CAATTCTTGTTCAGCATCTGAGAATTCATACTGGAGAGAAACCCTATAAATGCAATGAATGTGGAAAAGC
CTTTTGTCAGAGCCCATCCCTTATTAAACACCAGCGAATTCATACTGGAGAGAAACCATATAAATGTACA
GAATGTGGCAAAGCCTTCAGTCAGAGCATATGCCTTACTCGTCATCAGAGAAGTCATTCTGGAGATAAAC
CTTTTAAGTGTAATGAATGTGGGAAAGCCTTTAATCAGAGTGCATGTCTCATGCAGCATCAGAGAATTCA
TTCAGGAGAGAAGCCCTACACATGCACTGAATGTGGTAAAGCCTTCACTCAGAACTCTTCCCTTGTTGAA
CATGAAAGGACTCACACTGGAGAGAAACTTTATAAGTGTAGTGAGTGTGAAAAAACTTTCCGCAAACAAG
CACACCTTAGTGAGCATTACAGAATTCATACTGGAGAAAAACCTTATGAGTGTGTTGGATGTGGGAAATC
CTTTAGGCACAGTTCAGCACTTCTTCGACATCAGAGGCTTCATGCTGGAGAGTAGTAATGAACTAGTCCG
TAACTTGAAAGTATTTCGATTTCTTGGCTTTATATATCTTGTGGAAAGGACGAGTGGCCTGTGCGGACGG
GTCTAAC
