>Addgene plasmid #142848 | TFORF1773 | depositor partial sequence | sequence record 280683 | Barcode
GTGGCCTGTGCGGACGGGTCTAAC
